Addgene plasmid #75257: pMSCV40-EF1a-hBCL10(1-114)-SO
Purpose: retroviral expression vector for expression of StrepOne-Tagged human BCL10 (AS 1-116)
Depositing lab: Ria Baumgrass. Depositing organization: Deutsches Rheuma-Forschungszentrum Berlin (DRFZ). Publication: Identification of Novel Nuclear Factor of Activated T Cells (NFAT)-Associated Proteins in T cells. Gabriel CH, Gross F, Karl M, Stephanowitz H, Hennig AF, Weber M, Gryzik S, Bachmann I, Hecklau K, Wienands J, Schuchhardt J, Herzel H, Radbruch A, Krause E, Baumgrass R. J Biol Chem. 2016 Sep 16. pii: jbc.M116.739326. 10.1074/jbc.M116.739326 PubMed 27637333.
Backbone
  Vector backbone: pMSCV-IRES-GFP (pMIG)
  Backbone size w/o insert (bp): 8400
  Total vector size (bp): 8812
  Modifications to backbone: Added EF1a promoter prior to insert, added SV40-ori
  Vector type: Mammalian Expression, Retroviral
  Selectable markers: GFP
Growth in bacteria
  Bacterial resistance: Ampicillin, 100 μg/mL
  Growth temperature: 37°C
  Growth strain: NEB Stable
  Copy number: Unknown
Gene/Insert
  Gene/Insert name: Bcl10 (alt names: BCL-10, CIPER; B-cell CLL/lymphoma 10)
  Species: H. sapiens (human)
  Insert size (bp): 450
  Mutation: AS 1-116 (CARD-domain)
  GenBank ID: 8915 (gene-id) NM_003921.4
  Entrez Gene: BCL10 (a.k.a. CARMEN, CIPER, CLAP, IMD37, c-E10, mE10)
  Promoter: pMSCV-LTRs, EF1a
  Tag / fusion protein: StrepOne Tag (C terminal on insert)
  Cloning method: Restriction Enzyme; 5′ cloning site SwaI (not destroyed); 3′ cloning site NotI (not destroyed)
  Sequencing primers: 5′ TAATACGACTCACTATAGGG; 3′ AGCTTGATATCGAATTCCG
Terms and licenses: Academic/Nonprofit Terms; Industry Terms: Not Available to Industry
Depositor comments: EF1a promoter ensures enhanced transgene transcription in some cells, but significantly reduces virus titer. This may result in less transduced cells, which produce high amounts of transgene, though, and can be sorted via GFP.
How to cite: pMSCV40-EF1a-hBCL10(1-114)-SO was a gift from Ria Baumgrass (Addgene plasmid # 75257 ; http://n2t.net/addgene:75257 ; RRID:Addgene_75257)
