[The description below was written by a language model from this plasmid's Addgene catalogue record and pLannotate feature annotations shown in this document.]
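Description:
pMSCV40-EF1a-hBCL10(1-114)-SO is a gammaretroviral expression vector built on pMSCV-IRES-GFP (pMIG), about 8.8 kb in total. It is used to produce a StrepOne-tagged N-terminal fragment of human BCL10 in mammalian cells. The proviral portion is bounded by murine embryonic stem cell virus 5' and 3' LTRs. It carries the MESV Ψ packaging signal and a truncated, start-codon-less gag segment, which allow the transcript to be packaged into virions when the viral proteins are supplied in trans. In bacteria the plasmid is maintained through a high-copy ColE1/pUC-type origin and ampicillin resistance (AmpR). The depositor added an SV40 origin, which the annotation detects as an SV40 enhancer/early promoter region in the backbone outside the LTRs. The remaining backbone annotations (lacI, lacZα, TcR, rop, bom and env fragments) are remnants of earlier cloning vectors.

Within the provirus, an internal human EF-1α promoter, another depositor modification, sits upstream of a short T7 promoter and the BCL10 fragment, which covers the CARD domain. The record is inconsistent about the fragment's extent: the name says residues 1-114, whereas the purpose and mutation fields say 1-116. The annotated coding span of roughly 350 bp is in line with about 116 codons. The fragment carries a C-terminal StrepOne tag, annotated as two Strep-Tag II-like segments, for capture on Strep-Tactin. An EMCV IRES followed by EGFP places the reporter on the same transcript, so transduced cells can be identified and sorted by fluorescence. GFP is the only mammalian marker. The depositor notes that the EF-1α promoter raises transgene expression in some cells but markedly lowers viral titer, giving fewer but higher-expressing cells. The associated publication concerns identification of NFAT-associated proteins in T cells.
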