Features (pLannotate 1.2.2; 29 found; start..end, strand, type, name):
     43..560     +  LTR            5' LTR: 5' long terminal repeat from murine embryonic stem cell virus
    624..965     +  misc_feature   MESV Ψ: packaging signal of murine embryonic stem cell virus
   1032..1448    +  CDS            gag (truncated): truncated Moloney murine leukemia virus (MMLV) gag gene lacking the start codon
   1483..2661    +  promoter       EF-1α promoter: strong constitutive promoter for human elongation factor EF-1α
   2705..2723    +  promoter       T7 promoter: promoter for bacteriophage T7 RNA polymerase
   2737..3084    +  CDS            BCL10 (fragment): BCL10_HUMAN - Also known as CIPER From Homo sapiens (Human).
   3091..3110    +  CDS            Strep-Tag II (fragment): peptide that binds Strep-Tactin®, an engineered form of streptavidin
   3151..3173    +  CDS            Strep-Tag II (fragment): peptide that binds Strep-Tactin®, an engineered form of streptavidin
   3189..3227    -  misc_feature   MCS (fragment): pBluescript multiple cloning site
   3252..3291    -  misc_feature   MCS (fragment): pBluescript multiple cloning site
   3393..3855    +  misc_feature   IRES: internal ribosome entry site (IRES) of the encephalomyocarditis virus (EMCV)
   3869..4585    +  CDS            EGFP: EGFP is a basic (constitutively fluorescent) green fluorescent protein published in 1996, derived from Aequorea victoria. It is reported to be a rapidly-maturing weak dimer with moderate acid sensitivity.
   4589..4612    -  misc_feature   MCS (fragment): pBluescript multiple cloning site
   4679..5194    +  LTR            3' LTR: 3' long terminal repeat from murine embryonic stem cell virus
   5387..5403    -  protein_bind   lac operator: The lac repressor binds to the lac operator to inhibit transcription in E. coli. This inhibition can be relieved by adding lactose or isopropyl-β-D-thiogalactopyranoside (IPTG). lac repressor encoded by lacI
   5411..5441    -  promoter       lac promoter: promoter for the E. coli lac operon
   5456..5477    -  protein_bind   CAP binding site: CAP binding activates transcription in the presence of cAMP. E. coli catabolite activator protein
   5490..5582    -  CDS            lacI (fragment): lac repressor; lacI; The lac repressor binds to the lac operator to inhibit transcription in E. coli. This inhibition can be relieved by adding lactose or isopropyl-β-D-thiogalactopyranoside (IPTG).
   5765..6353    -  rep_origin     ori: high-copy-number ColE1/pMB1/pBR322/pUC origin of replication
   6524..7384    -  CDS            AmpR: β-lactamase; bla; confers resistance to ampicillin, carbenicillin, and related antibiotics
   7385..7489    -  promoter       AmpR promoter: bla
   7584..7619    +  CDS            rop (fragment): Rop protein, which maintains plasmids at low copy number; rop
   7721..7773    +  misc_feature   bom (fragment): basis of mobility region from pBR322
   7782..8111    +  promoter       SV40 promoter: SV40 enhancer and early promoter
   8159..8206    +  promoter       EM7 promoter: synthetic bacterial promoter&nbsp
   8217..8272    +  misc_feature   bom (fragment): basis of mobility region from pBR322
   8278..8432    -  CDS            lacZα (fragment): LacZα fragment of β-galactosidase; lacZ fragment
   8440..8715    -  CDS            TcR (fragment): tetracycline efflux protein; tet; confers resistance to tetracycline
   8713..1       +  CDS            env (fragment) (across the origin): murine leukemia virus gPr80 envelope polyprotein precursor; env; proteolytically cleaved into gp70SU and p15TM subunits
>Addgene plasmid #75257 | pMSCV40-EF1a-hBCL10(1-114)-SO | depositor full sequence | sequence record 142314 | pMSCV40-EF1a-hBCL10(1-114)-SO sequence 8812 bps
GATAAAATAAAAGATTTTATTTAGTCTCCAGAAAAAGGGGGGAATGAAAGACCCCACCTGTAGGTTTGGC
AAGCTAGCTTAAGTAACGCCATTTTGCAAGGCATGGAAAATACATAACTGAGAATAGAGAAGTTCAGATC
AAGGTTAGGAACAGAGAGACAGCAGAATATGGGCCAAACAGGATATCTGTGGTAAGCAGTTCCTGCCCCG
GCTCAGGGCCAAGAACAGATGGTCCCCAGATGCGGTCCCGCCCTCAGCAGTTTCTAGAGAACCATCAGAT
GTTTCCAGGGTGCCCCAAGGACCTGAAAATGACCCTGTGCCTTATTTGAACTAACCAATCAGTTCGCTTC
TCGCTTCTGTTCGCGCGCTTCTGCTCCCCGAGCTCAATAAAAGAGCCCACAACCCCTCACTCGGCGCGCC
AGTCCTCCGATAGACTGCGTCGCCCGGGTACCCGTATTCCCAATAAAGCCTCTTGCTGTTTGCATCCGAA
TCGTGGACTCGCTGATCCTTGGGAGGGTCTCCTCAGATTGATTGACTGCCCACCTCGGGGGTCTTTCATT
TGGAGGTTCCACCGAGATTTGGAGACCCCTGCCTAGGGACCACCGACCCCCCCGCCGGGAGGTAAGCTGG
CCAGCGGTCGTTTCGTGTCTGTCTCTGTCTTTGTGCGTGTTTGTGCCGGCATCTAATGTTTGCGCCTGCG
TCTGTACTAGTTAGCTAACTAGCTCTGTATCTGGCGGACCCGTGGTGGAACTGACGAGTTCTGAACACCC
GGCCGCAACCCTGGGAGACGTCCCAGGGACTTTGGGGGCCGTTTTTGTGGCCCGACCTGAGGAAGGGAGT
CGATGTGGAATCCGACCCCGTCAGGATATGTGGTTCTGGTAGGAGACGAGAACCTAAAACAGTTCCCGCC
TCCGTCTGAATTTTTGCTTTCGGTTTGGAACCGAAGCCGCGCGTCTTGTCTGCTGCAGCGCTGCAGCATC
GTTCTGTGTTGTCTCTGTCTGACTGTGTTTCTGTATTTGTCTGAAAATTAGGGCCAGACTGTTACCACTC
CCTTAAGTTTGACCTTAGGTCACTGGAAAGATGTCGAGCGGATCGCTCACAACCAGTCGGTAGATGTCAA
GAAGAGACGTTGGGTTACCTTCTGCTCTGCAGAATGGCCAACCTTTAACGTCGGATGGCCGCGAGACGGC
ACCTTTAACCGAGACCTCATCACCCAGGTTAAGATCAAGGTCTTTTCACCTGGCCCGCATGGACACCCAG
ACCAGGTCCCCTACATCGTGACCTGGGAAGCCTTGGCTTTTGACCCCCCTCCCTGGGTCAAGCCCTTTGT
ACACCCTAAGCCTCCGCCTCCTCTTCCTCCATCCGCCCCGTCTCTCCCCCTTGAACCTCCTCGTTCGACC
CCGCCTCGATCCTCCCTTTATCCAGCCCTCACTCCTTCTCTAGGCGCCGGAATTAGATCCGGTCTTGAAA
GGAGTGGGAATTGGCTCCGGTGCCCGTCAGTGGGCAGAGCGCACATCGCCCACAGTCCCCGAGAAGTTGG
GGGGAGGGGTCGGCAATTGAACCGGTGCCTAGAGAAGGTGGCGCGGGGTAAACTGGGAAAGTGATGTCGT
GTACTGGCTCCGCCTTTTTCCCGAGGGTGGGGGAGAACCGTATATAAGTGCAGTAGTCGCCGTGAACGTT
CTTTTTCGCAACGGGTTTGCCGCCAGAACACAGGTAAGTGCCGTGTGTGGTTCCCGCGGGCCTGGCCTCT
TTACGGGTTATGGCCCTTGCGTGCCTTGAATTACTTCCACCTGGCTGCAGTACGTGATTCTTGATCCCGA
GCTTCGGGTTGGAAGTGGGTGGGAGAGTTCGAGGCCTTGCGCTTAAGGAGCCCCTTCGCCTCGTGCTTGA
GTTGAGGCCTGGCCTGGGCGCTGGGGCCGCCGCGTGCGAATCTGGTGGCACCTTCGCGCCTGTCTCGCTG
CTTTCGATAAGTCTCTAGCCATTTAAAATTTTTGATGACCTGCTGCGACGCTTTTTTTCTGGCAAGATAG
TCTTGTAAATGCGGGCCAAGATCTGCACACTGGTATTTCGGTTTTTGGGGCCGCGGGCGGCGACGGGGCC
CGTGCGTCCCAGCGCACATGTTCGGCGAGGCGGGGCCTGCGAGCGCGGCCACCGAGAATCGGACGGGGGT
AGTCTCAAGCTGGCCGGCCTGCTCTGGTGCCTGGCCTCGCGCCGCCGTGTATCGCCCCGCCCTGGGCGGC
AAGGCTGGCCCGGTCGGCACCAGTTGCGTGAGCGGAAAGATGGCCGCTTCCCGGCCCTGCTGCAGGGAGC
TCAAAATGGAGGACGCGGCGCTCGGGAGAGCGGGCGGGTGAGTCACCCACACAAAGGAAAAGGGCCTTTC
CGTCCTCAGCCGTCGCTTCATGTGACTCCACGGAGTACCGGGCGCCGTCCAGGCACCTCGATTAGTTCTC
GAGCTTTTGGAGTACGTCGTCTTTAGGTTGGGGGGAGGGGTTTTATGCGATGGAGTTTCCCCACACTGAG
TGGGTGGAGACTGAAGTTAGGCCAGCTTGGCACTTGATGTAATTCTCCTTGGAATTTGCCCTTTTTGAGT
TTGGATCTTGGTTCATTCTCAAGCCTCAGACAGTGGTTCAAAGTTTTTTTCTTCCATTTCAGGTGTCGTG
AGGAATTTCGACATTTAAATCACTGCTTACTGGCTTATCGAAATTAATACGACTCACTATAGGGTCTAGA
CCCACAATGGAGCCCACCGCACCGTCCCTCACCGAGGAGGACCTCACTGAAGTGAAGAAGGACGCCTTAG
AAAATTTACGTGTATACCTGTGTGAGAAAATCATAGCTGAGAGACATTTTGATCATCTACGTGCAAAAAA
AATACTCAGTAGAGAAGACACTGAAGAAATTTCTTGTCGAACATCAAGTAGAAAAAGGGCTGGAAAATTG
TTAGACTACTTACAGGAAAACCCAAAAGGTCTGGACACCCTTGTTGAATCTATTCGGCGAGAAAAAACAC
AGAACTTCCTGATACAGAAGATTACAGATGAAGTGCTGAAACTTAGAAATATAAAACTAGAACATCTGAA
AGGAAGCGCTTGGAGCCACCCGCAGTTCGAGAAAGGTGGAGGTTCCGGAGGTGGATCGGGAGGTGGATCG
TGGAGCCACCCGCAGTTCGAAAAATAATAAGCTTGCGGTCGAGGTCGACGGTATCGATAAGCTTGATATC
GAATTCCGGCGGCCGCGGACCGGTTAATTAACTCGAGGTCGACGGTATCGATAAGCTTGATATCGAATTC
CGCCCCCCCCCCTAACGTTACTGGCCGAAGCCGCTTGGAATAAGGCCGGTGTGCGTTTGTCTATATGTTA
TTTTCCACCATATTGCCGTCTTTTGGCAATGTGAGGGCCCGGAAACCTGGCCCTGTCTTCTTGACGAGCA
TTCCTAGGGGTCTTTCCCCTCTCGCCAAAGGAATGCAAGGTCTGTTGAATGTCGTGAAGGAAGCAGTTCC
TCTGGAAGCTTCTTGAAGACAAACAACGTCTGTAGCGACCCTTTGCAGGCAGCGGAACCCCCCACCTGGC
GACAGGTGCCTCTGCGGCCAAAAGCCACGTGTATAAGATACACCTGCAAAGGCGGCACAACCCCAGTGCC
ACGTTGTGAGTTGGATAGTTGTGGAAAGAGTCAAATGGCTCTCCTCAAGCGTATTCAACAAGGGGCTGAA
GGATGCCCAGAAGGTACCCCATTGTATGGGATCTGATCTGGGGCCTCGGTGCACATGCTTTACATGTGTT
TAGTCGAGGTTAAAAAAACGTCTAGGCCCCCCGAACCACGGGGACGTGGTTTTCCTTTGAAAAACACGAT
GATAATATGGCCACAACCATGGTGAGCAAGGGCGAGGAGCTGTTCACCGGGGTGGTGCCCATCCTGGTCG
AGCTGGACGGCGACGTAAACGGCCACAAGTTCAGCGTGTCTGGCGAGGGCGAGGGCGATGCCACCTACGG
CAAGCTGACCCTGAAGTTCATCTGCACCACCGGCAAGCTGCCCGTGCCCTGGCCCACCCTCGTGACCACC
CTGACCTACGGCGTGCAGTGCTTCAGCCGCTACCCCGACCACATGAAGCAGCACGACTTCTTCAAGTCCG
CCATGCCCGAAGGCTACGTCCAGGAGCGCACCATCTTCTTCAAGGACGACGGCAACTACAAGACCCGCGC
CGAGGTGAAGTTCGAGGGCGACACCCTGGTGAACCGCATCGAGCTGAAGGGCATCGACTTCAAGGAGGAC
GGCAACATCCTGGGGCACAAGCTGGAGTACAACTACAACAGCCACAACGTCTATATCATGGCCGACAAGC
AGAAGAACGGCATCAAGGTGAACTTCAAGATCCGCCACAACATCGAGGACGGCAGCGTGCAGCTCGCCGA
CCACTACCAGCAGAACACCCCCATCGGCGACGGCCCCGTGCTGCTGCCCGACAACCACTACCTGAGCACC
CAGTCCGCCCTGAGCAAAGACCCCAACGAGAAGCGCGATCACATGGTCCTGCTGGAGTTCGTGACCGCCG
CCGGGATCACTCTCGGCATGGACGAGCTGTACAAGTAAGAATTCCTGCAGCCCGGGGGATCCGTCGACCT
GCAGCCAAGCTTATCGATAAAATAAAAGATTTTATTTAGTCTCCAGAAAAAGGGGGGAATGAAAGACCCC
ACCTGTAGGTTTGGCAAGCTAGCTTAATTAACGCCATTTTGCAAGGCATGGAAAATACATAACTGAGAAT
AGAGAAGTTCAGATCAAGGTTAGGAACAGAGAGACAGCAGAATATGGGCCAAACAGGATATCTGTGGTAA
GCAGTTCCTGCCCCGGCTCAGGGCCAAGAACAGATGGTCCCCAGATGCGGTCCCGCCCTCAGCAGTTTCT
AGAGAACCATCAGATGTTTCCAGGGTGCCCCAAGGACCTGAAAATGACCCTGTGCCTTATTTGAACTAAC
CAATCAGTTCGCTTCTCGCTTCTGTTCGCGCGCTTCTGCTCCCCGAGCTCAATAAAAGAGCCCACAACCC
CTCACTCGGCGCGCCAGTCCTCCGATAGACTGCGTCGCCCGGGTACCCGTGTATCCAATAAACCCTCTTG
CAGTTGCATCCGACTTGTGGTCTCGCTGTTCCTTGGGAGGGTCTCCTCTGAGTGATTGACTACCCGTCAG
CGGGGGTCTTTCATGGGTAACAGTTTCTTGAAGTTGGAGAACAACATTCTGAGGGTAGGAGTCGAATATT
AAGTAATCCTGACTCAATTAGCCACTGTTTTGAATCCACATACTCCAATACTCCTGAAATAGTTCATTAT
GGACAGCGCAGAAGAGCTGGGGAGAATTAATTCGTAATCATGGTCATAGCTGTTTCCTGTGTGAAATTGT
TATCCGCTCACAATTCCACACAACATACGAGCCGGAAGCATAAAGTGTAAAGCCTGGGGTGCCTAATGAG
TGAGCTAACTCACATTAATTGCGTTGCGCTCACTGCCCGCTTTCCAGTCGGGAAACCTGTCGTGCCAGCT
GCATTAATGAATCGGCCAACGCGCGGGGAGAGGCGGTTTGCGTATTGGGCGCTCTTCCGCTTCCTCGCTC
ACTGACTCGCTGCGCTCGGTCGTTCGGCTGCGGCGAGCGGTATCAGCTCACTCAAAGGCGGTAATACGGT
TATCCACAGAATCAGGGGATAACGCAGGAAAGAACATGTGAGCAAAAGGCCAGCAAAAGGCCAGGAACCG
TAAAAAGGCCGCGTTGCTGGCGTTTTTCCATAGGCTCCGCCCCCCTGACGAGCATCACAAAAATCGACGC
TCAAGTCAGAGGTGGCGAAACCCGACAGGACTATAAAGATACCAGGCGTTTCCCCCTGGAAGCTCCCTCG
TGCGCTCTCCTGTTCCGACCCTGCCGCTTACCGGATACCTGTCCGCCTTTCTCCCTTCGGGAAGCGTGGC
GCTTTCTCATAGCTCACGCTGTAGGTATCTCAGTTCGGTGTAGGTCGTTCGCTCCAAGCTGGGCTGTGTG
CACGAACCCCCCGTTCAGCCCGACCGCTGCGCCTTATCCGGTAACTATCGTCTTGAGTCCAACCCGGTAA
GACACGACTTATCGCCACTGGCAGCAGCCACTGGTAACAGGATTAGCAGAGCGAGGTATGTAGGCGGTGC
TACAGAGTTCTTGAAGTGGTGGCCTAACTACGGCTACACTAGAAGGACAGTATTTGGTATCTGCGCTCTG
CTGAAGCCAGTTACCTTCGGAAAAAGAGTTGGTAGCTCTTGATCCGGCAAACAAACCACCGCTGGTAGCG
GTGGTTTTTTTGTTTGCAAGCAGCAGATTACGCGCAGAAAAAAAGGATCTCAAGAAGATCCTTTGATCTT
TTCTACGGGGTCTGACGCTCAGTGGAACGAAAACTCACGTTAAGGGATTTTGGTCATGAGATTATCAAAA
AGGATCTTCACCTAGATCCTTTTAAATTAAAAATGAAGTTTTAAATCAATCTAAAGTATATATGAGTAAA
CTTGGTCTGACAGTTACCAATGCTTAATCAGTGAGGCACCTATCTCAGCGATCTGTCTATTTCGTTCATC
CATAGTTGCCTGACTCCCCGTCGTGTAGATAACTACGATACGGGAGGGCTTACCATCTGGCCCCAGTGCT
GCAATGATACCGCGAGACCCACGCTCACCGGCTCCAGATTTATCAGCAATAAACCAGCCAGCCGGAAGGG
CCGAGCGCAGAAGTGGTCCTGCAACTTTATCCGCCTCCATCCAGTCTATTAATTGTTGCCGGGAAGCTAG
AGTAAGTAGTTCGCCAGTTAATAGTTTGCGCAACGTTGTTGCCATTGCTACAGGCATCGTGGTGTCACGC
TCGTCGTTTGGTATGGCTTCATTCAGCTCCGGTTCCCAACGATCAAGGCGAGTTACATGATCCCCCATGT
TGTGCAAAAAAGCGGTTAGCTCCTTCGGTCCTCCGATCGTTGTCAGAAGTAAGTTGGCCGCAGTGTTATC
ACTCATGGTTATGGCAGCACTGCATAATTCTCTTACTGTCATGCCATCCGTAAGATGCTTTTCTGTGACT
GGTGAGTACTCAACCAAGTCATTCTGAGAATAGTGTATGCGGCGACCGAGTTGCTCTTGCCCGGCGTCAA
TACGGGATAATACCGCGCCACATAGCAGAACTTTAAAAGTGCTCATCATTGGAAAACGTTCTTCGGGGCG
AAAACTCTCAAGGATCTTACCGCTGTTGAGATCCAGTTCGATGTAACCCACTCGTGCACCCAACTGATCT
TCAGCATCTTTTACTTTCACCAGCGTTTCTGGGTGAGCAAAAACAGGAAGGCAAAATGCCGCAAAAAAGG
GAATAAGGGCGACACGGAAATGTTGAATACTCATACTCTTCCTTTTTCAATATTATTGAAGCATTTATCA
GGGTTATTGTCTCATGAGCGGATACATATTTGAATGTATTTAGAAAAATAAACAAATAGGGGTTCCGCGC
ACATTTCCCCGAAAAGTGCCACCTGACGTCTAAGAAACCATTATTATCATGACATTAACCTATAAAAATA
GGCGTATCACGAGGCCCTTTCGTCTCGCGCGTTTCGGTGATGACGGTGAAAACCTCTGACACATGCAGCT
CCCGGAGACGGTCACAGCTTGTCTGTAAGCGGATGCCGGGAGCAGACAAGCCCGTCAGGGCGCGTCAGCG
GGTGTTGGCGGGTGTCGGGGCTGGCTTAACTATGCGGCATCAGAGCAGATTGTACTGAGAGTGCACCATA
TGCTGTGGAATGTGTGTCAGTTAGGGTGTGGAAAGTCCCCAGGCTCCCCAGCAGGCAGAAGTATGCAAAG
CATGCATCTCAATTAGTCAGCAACCAGGTGTGGAAAGTCCCCAGGCTCCCCAGCAGGCAGAAGTATGCAA
AGCATGCATCTCAATTAGTCAGCAACCATAGTCCCGCCCCTAACTCCGCCCATCCCGCCCCTAACTCCGC
CCAGTTCCGCCCATTCTCCGCCCCATGGCTGACTAATTTTTTTTATTTATGCAGAGGCCGAGGCCGCCTC
TGCCTCTGAGCTATTCCAGAAGTAGTGAGGAGGCTTTTTTGGAGGCCTAGGCTTTTGCAAAAAGCTCCCG
GGAGCTTGTATATCCATTTTCGGATCTGATCAGCACGTGTTGACAATTAATCATCGGCATAGTATATCGG
CATAGTATAATACGACAAGGTGAGGAACCATATGCGGTGTGAAATACCGCACAGATGCGTAAGGAGAAAA
TACCGCATCAGGCGCCATTCGCCATTCAGGCTGCGCAACTGTTGGGAAGGGCGATCGGTGCGGGCCTCTT
CGCTATTACGCCAGCTGGCGAAAGGGGGATGTGCTGCAAGGCGATTAAGTTGGGTAACGCCAGGGTTTTC
CCAGTCACGACGTTGTAAAACGACGGCCAGTGCCAAGCTCGCTCTCCCTTATGCGACTCCTGCATTAGGA
AGCAGCCCAGTAGTAGGTTGAGGCCGTTGAGCACCGCCGCCGCAAGGAATGGTGCATGCAAGGAGATGGC
GCCCAACAGTCCCCCGGCCACGGGGCCTGCCACCATACCCACGCCGAAACAAGCGCTCATGAGCCCGAAG
TGGCGAGCCCGATCTTCCCCATCGGTGATGTCGGCGATATAGGCGCCAGCAACCGCACCTGTGGCGCCGG
TGATGCCGGCCACGATGCGTCCGGCGTAGAGGATCGATTAGTCCAATTTGTTAAAGACAGGATATCAGTG
GTCCAGGCTCTAGTTTTGACTCAACAATATCACCAGCTGAAGCCTATAGAGTACGAGCCATA
