>Addgene plasmid #75257 | pMSCV40-EF1a-hBCL10(1-114)-SO | addgene partial sequence | sequence record 147158 | EF1a-F 5'-TCAAGCCTCAGACAGTGGTTC-3'
AATCACTGCTTACTGGCTTATCGAAATTAATACGACTCACTATAGGGTCTAGACCCACAATGGAGCCCAC
CGCACCGTCCCTCACCGAGGAGGACCTCACTGAAGTGAAGAAGGACGCCTTAGAAAATTTACGTGTATAC
CTGTGTGAGAAAATCATAGCTGAGAGACATTTTGATCATCTACGTGCAAAAAAAATACTCAGTAGAGAAG
ACACTGAAGAAATTTCTTGTCGAACATCAAGTAGAAAAAGGGCTGGAAAATTGTTAGACTACTTACAGGA
AAACCCAAAAGGTCTGGACACCCTTGTTGAATCTATTCGGCGAGAAAAAACACAGAACTTCCTGATACAG
AAGATTACAGATGAAGTGCTGAAACTTAGAAATATAAAACTAGAACATCTGAAAGGAAGCGCTTGGAGCC
ACCCGCAGTTCGAGAAAGGTGGAGGTTCCGGAGGTGGATCGGGAGGTGGATCGTGGAGCCACCCGCAGTT
CGAAAAATAATAAGCTTGCGGTCGAGGTCGACGGTATCGATAAGCTTGATATCGAATTCCGGCGGCCGCG
GACCGGTTAATTAACTCGAGGTCGACGGTATCGATAAGCTTGATATCGAATTCCGCCCCCCCCCCTAACG
TTACTGGCCGAAGCCGCTTGGAATAAGGCCGGTGTGCGTTTGTCTATATGTTATTTTCCACCATATTGCC
GTCTTTTGGCAATGTGAGGGCCCGGAA
