>Addgene plasmid #75257 | pMSCV40-EF1a-hBCL10(1-114)-SO | addgene partial sequence | sequence record 147159 | IRES-R 5'-CCTCACATTGCCAAAAGACG-3'
CGGCCTTATTCCAAGCGGCTTCGGCCAGTAACGTTAGGGGGGGGGGCGGAATTCGATATCAAGCTTATCG
ATACCGTCGACCTCGAGTTAATTAACCGGTCCGCGGCCGCCGGAATTCGATATCAAGCTTATCGATACCG
TCGACCTCGACCGCAAGCTTATTATTTTTCGAACTGCGGGTGGCTCCACGATCCACCTCCCGATCCACCT
CCGGAACCTCCACCTTTCTCGAACTGCGGGTGGCTCCAAGCGCTTCCTTTCAGATGTTCTAGTTTTATAT
TTCTAAGTTTCAGCACTTCATCTGTAATCTTCTGTATCAGGAAGTTCTGTGTTTTTTCTCGCCGAATAGA
TTCAACAAGGGTGTCCAGACCTTTTGGGTTTTCCTGTAAGTAGTCTAACAATTTTCCAGCCCTTTTTCTA
CTTGATGTTCGACAAGAAATTTCTTCAGTGTCTTCTCTACTGAGTATTTTTTTTGCACGTAGATGATCAA
AATGTCTCTCAGCTATGATTTTCTCACACAGGTATACACGTAAATTTTCTAAGGCGTCCTTCTTCACTTC
AGTGAGGTCCTCCTCGGTGAGGGACGGTGCGGTGGGCTCCATTGTGGGTCTAGACCCTATAGTGAGTCGT
ATTAATTTCGATAAGCCAGTAAGCAGTGATTTAAATGTCGAAATTCCTCACGACACCTGAAATGGAAGAA
AA
